Addgene plasmid #192349: pGTM_COV2_NSP5_C145A_001_SUMO
Purpose: Expresses SARS-CoV-2 3CLpro with an active site mutation (C154A) for the expression of the mature protease in an inactive form
Depositing lab: Gaetano Montelione. Depositing organization: Rensselaer Polytechnic Institute. Publication: Protocol for production and purification of SARS-CoV-2 3CL(pro). Mazzei L, Greene-Cramer R, Bafna K, Jovanovic A, De Falco A, Acton TB, Royer CA, Ciurli S, Montelione GT. STAR Protoc. 2023 May 5;4(2):102326. doi: 10.1016/j.xpro.2023.102326. PubMed 37235475.
Backbone
  Vector backbone: pET15Sumo2_NESG
  Backbone manufacturer: Novagen/Northeast Structural Genomics Consortium
  Backbone size w/o insert (bp): 5737
  Total vector size (bp): 6604
  Modifications to backbone: An N-terminal 6X-His tag fused to the Smt3 gene (Sumo) of Saccharomyces cerevisiae as a purification/solubility enhancement cassette. BsaI sites are included in the cloning polylinker for scarless cloning of the SARS-CoV2 3CLpro and the production of a native, mature protein after cleavage from the Sumo fusion by Sumo protease (Ulp1)
  Vector type: Bacterial Expression
Growth in bacteria
  Bacterial resistance: Ampicillin, 100 μg/mL
  Growth temperature: 37°C
  Growth strain: DH5alpha
  Copy number: Low Copy
Gene/Insert
  Gene/Insert name: SARS-COV-2 Mpro-C145A
  Species: SARS-CoV-2
  Insert size (bp): 918
  Mutation: Cysteine 145 of the active site is substituted with Alanine
  GenBank ID: PRO_0000449623
  Entrez Gene: NEWENTRY
  Promoter: T7 lac
  Tag / fusion protein: 6X-His-Sumo (N terminal on backbone)
  Cloning method: Unknown
  Sequencing primers: 5′ T7 Forward; 3′ T7 Reverse
Resource information
  A portion of this plasmid was derived from a plasmid made by: Genscript was contracted to produce this construct
Terms and licenses: Academic/Nonprofit Terms; Industry Terms
How to cite: pGTM_COV2_NSP5_C145A_001_SUMO was a gift from Gaetano Montelione (Addgene plasmid # 192349 ; http://n2t.net/addgene:192349 ; RRID:Addgene_192349)
