[The description below was written by a language model from this plasmid's Addgene catalogue record and pLannotate feature annotations shown in this document.]
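Description:
pGTM_COV2_NSP5_C145A_001_SUMO is a bacterial expression plasmid built on pET15Sumo2_NESG, a pET-type backbone modified to carry an N-terminal 6xHis tag fused to the Saccharomyces cerevisiae Smt3 (SUMO) domain as a combined purification and solubility cassette. It replicates from a pBR322-type ColE1 origin accompanied by the bom region and the rop gene, consistent with its listing as low copy. Selection is by ampicillin through the bla gene. An f1 origin is also present, and short tetracycline-resistance fragments are non-functional backbone remnants.

The payload is the 918 bp coding sequence of SARS-CoV-2 main protease (3CLpro/Mpro, nsp5), annotated as a fragment of the viral replicase polyprotein 1a and joined directly to the end of the SUMO coding sequence. Transcription is driven by a T7 promoter with an adjacent lac operator, followed by the T7 gene 10 ribosome binding site and closed by the T7 terminator. The plasmid-borne lacI gene supplies repressor, so expression is IPTG-inducible in hosts that provide T7 RNA polymerase. The backbone's BsaI-based polylinker is intended for scarless insertion, so cleavage by the SUMO protease Ulp1 releases the protease with its native, mature N-terminus. The active-site cysteine 145 is replaced by alanine, yielding a catalytically inactive enzyme; the purpose field writes this as C154A, but the plasmid name and mutation field both indicate C145A. Short His-tag and T7 gene 10-derived annotations lie downstream of the insert, and the record does not indicate that they are part of the expressed protein. The construct is used to produce and purify inactive mature 3CLpro, for example as a control alongside the active enzyme.
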