Features (pLannotate 1.2.2; 20 found; start..end, strand, type, name):
    307..895     +  rep_origin     ori: high-copy-number ColE1/pMB1/pBR322/pUC origin of replication
   1081..1220    -  misc_feature   bom: basis of mobility region from pBR322
   1322..1513    -  CDS            rop: Rop protein, which maintains plasmids at low copy number; rop
   1530..1910    +  CDS            YPB1_ECOLX: Protein predicted: Swiss-Prot protein existence level 4. From Escherichia coli.
   1982..2273    -  CDS            TcR (fragment): tetracycline efflux protein; tet; confers resistance to tetracycline
   2288..2309    -  protein_bind   CAP binding site: CAP binding activates transcription in the presence of cAMP. E. coli catabolite activator protein
   2322..3404    -  CDS            lacI: lac repressor; lacI; The lac repressor binds to the lac operator to inhibit transcription in E. coli. This inhibition can be relieved by adding lactose or isopropyl-β-D-thiogalactopyranoside (IPTG).
   3405..3482    -  promoter       lacI promoter: lacI
   3490..3769    -  CDS            TcR (fragment): tetracycline efflux protein; tet; confers resistance to tetracycline
   3791..3809    +  promoter       T7 promoter: promoter for bacteriophage T7 RNA polymerase
   3810..3834    +  protein_bind   lac operator: The lac repressor binds to the lac operator to inhibit transcription in E. coli. This inhibition can be relieved by adding lactose or isopropyl-β-D-thiogalactopyranoside (IPTG). lac repressor encoded by lacI
   3849..3871    +  RBS            RBS: efficient ribosome binding site from bacteriophage T7 gene 10 (Olins and Rangwala, 1989)
   3908..4195    +  CDS            SUMO: cleavable ubiquitin-like protein tag; S. cerevisiae SMT3 (truncated and modified); modified to prevent cleavage by eukaryotic SUMO proteases
   4196..5113    +  CDS            R1A_SARS2 (fragment) (sequence partly withheld): Experimental evidence at protein level: Swiss-Prot protein existence level 1. [Non-structural protein 10]: Plays a pivotal role in viral transcription by stimulating both nsp14 3'-5' exoribonuclease and nsp16 2'-O-methyltransferase activities. Therefore plays an essential role in viral mRNAs cap methylation. From Severe acute respiratory syndrome coronavirus 2 (2019-nCoV) (SARS-CoV-2).
   5126..5143    +  CDS            9xHis (fragment): 9xHis affinity tag
   5153..5202    +  CDS            SET1 (fragment): solubility-enhancement tag derived from T7 phage gene 10B
   5210..5257    +  terminator     T7 terminator: transcription terminator for bacteriophage T7 RNA polymerase
   5294..5722    +  rep_origin     f1 ori (sequence partly withheld): f1 bacteriophage origin of replication; arrow indicates direction of (+) strand synthesis
   5775..5879    +  promoter       AmpR promoter: bla
   5880..136     +  CDS            AmpR (across the origin): β-lactamase; bla; confers resistance to ampicillin, carbenicillin, and related antibiotics
>Addgene plasmid #192349 | pGTM_COV2_NSP5_C145A_001_SUMO | addgene full sequence | sequence record 381344 | Addgene NGS Result
TATCATTGCAGCACTGGGGCCAGATGGTAAGCCCTCCCGTATCGTAGTTATCTACACGACGGGGAGTCAG
GCAACTATGGATGAACGAAATAGACAGATCGCTGAGATAGGTGCCTCACTGATTAAGCATTGGTAACTGT
CAGACCAAGTTTACTCATATATACTTTAGATTGATTTAAAACTTCATTTTTAATTTAAAAGGATCTAGGT
GAAGATCCTTTTTGATAATCTCATGACCAAAATCCCTTAACGTGAGTTTTCGTTCCACTGAGCGTCAGAC
CCCGTAGAAAAGATCAAAGGATCTTCTTGAGATCCTTTTTTTCTGCGCGTAATCTGCTGCTTGCAAACAA
AAAAACCACCGCTACCAGCGGTGGTTTGTTTGCCGGATCAAGAGCTACCAACTCTTTTTCCGAAGGTAAC
TGGCTTCAGCAGAGCGCAGATACCAAATACTGTCCTTCTAGTGTAGCCGTAGTTAGGCCACCACTTCAAG
AACTCTGTAGCACCGCCTACATACCTCGCTCTGCTAATCCTGTTACCAGTGGCTGCTGCCAGTGGCGATA
AGTCGTGTCTTACCGGGTTGGACTCAAGACGATAGTTACCGGATAAGGCGCAGCGGTCGGGCTGAACGGG
GGGTTCGTGCACACAGCCCAGCTTGGAGCGAACGACCTACACCGAACTGAGATACCTACAGCGTGAGCTA
TGAGAAAGCGCCACGCTTCCCGAAGGGAGAAAGGCGGACAGGTATCCGGTAAGCGGCAGGGTCGGAACAG
GAGAGCGCACGAGGGAGCTTCCAGGGGGAAACGCCTGGTATCTTTATAGTCCTGTCGGGTTTCGCCACCT
CTGACTTGAGCGTCGATTTTTGTGATGCTCGTCAGGGGGGCGGAGCCTATGGAAAAACGCCAGCAACGCG
GCCTTTTTACGGTTCCTGGCCTTTTGCTGGCCTTTTGCTCACATGTTCTTTCCTGCGTTATCCCCTGATT
CTGTGGATAACCGTATTACCGCCTTTGAGTGAGCTGATACCGCTCGCCGCAGCCGAACGACCGAGCGCAG
CGAGTCAGTGAGCGAGGAAGCGGAAGAGCGCCTGATGCGGTATTTTCTCCTTACGCATCTGTGCGGTATT
TCACACCGCAATGGTGCACTCTCAGTACAATCTGCTCTGATGCCGCATAGTTAAGCCAGTATACACTCCG
CTATCGCTACGTGACTGGGTCATGGCTGCGCCCCGACACCCGCCAACACCCGCTGACGCGCCCTGACGGG
CTTGTCTGCTCCCGGCATCCGCTTACAGACAAGCTGTGACCGTCTCCGGGAGCTGCATGTGTCAGAGGTT
TTCACCGTCATCACCGAAACGCGCGAGGCAGCTGCGGTAAAGCTCATCAGCGTGGTCGTGAAGCGATTCA
CAGATGTCTGCCTGTTCATCCGCGTCCAGCTCGTTGAGTTTCTCCAGAAGCGTTAATGTCTGGCTTCTGA
TAAAGCGGGCCATGTTAAGGGCGGTTTTTTCCTGTTTGGTCACTGATGCCTCCGTGTAAGGGGGATTTCT
GTTCATGGGGGTAATGATACCGATGAAACGAGAGAGGATGCTCACGATACGGGTTACTGATGATGAACAT
GCCCGGTTACTGGAACGTTGTGAGGGTAAACAACTGGCGGTATGGATGCGGCGGGACCAGAGAAAAATCA
CTCAGGGTCAATGCCAGCGCTTCGTTAATACAGATGTAGGTGTTCCACAGGGTAGCCAGCAGCATCCTGC
GATGCAGATCCGGAACATAATGGTGCAGGGCGCTGACTTCCGCGTTTCCAGACTTTACGAAACACGGAAA
CCGAAGACCATTCATGTTGTTGCTCAGGTCGCAGACGTTTTGCAGCAGCAGTCGCTTCACGTTCGCTCGC
GTATCGGTGATTCATTCTGCTAACCAGTAAGGCAACCCCGCCAGCCTAGCCGGGTCCTCAACGACAGGAG
CACGATCATGCGCACCCGTGGGGCCGCCATGCCGGCGATAATGGCCTGCTTCTCGCCGAAACGTTTGGTG
GCGGGACCAGTGACGAAGGCTTGAGCGAGGGCGTGCAAGATTCCGAATACCGCAAGCGACAGGCCGATCA
TCGTCGCGCTCCAGCGAAAGCGGTCCTCGCCGAAAATGACCCAGAGCGCTGCCGGCACCTGTCCTACGAG
TTGCATGATAAAGAAGACAGTCATAAGTGCGGCGACGATAGTCATGCCCCGCGCCCACCGGAAGGAGCTG
ACTGGGTTGAAGGCTCTCAAGGGCATCGGTCGAGATCCCGGTGCCTAATGAGTGAGCTAACTTACATTAA
TTGCGTTGCGCTCACTGCCCGCTTTCCAGTCGGGAAACCTGTCGTGCCAGCTGCATTAATGAATCGGCCA
ACGCGCGGGGAGAGGCGGTTTGCGTATTGGGCGCCAGGGTGGTTTTTCTTTTCACCAGTGAGACGGGCAA
CAGCTGATTGCCCTTCACCGCCTGGCCCTGAGAGAGTTGCAGCAAGCGGTCCACGCTGGTTTGCCCCAGC
AGGCGAAAATCCTGTTTGATGGTGGTTAACGGCGGGATATAACATGAGCTGTCTTCGGTATCGTCGTATC
CCACTACCGAGATATCCGCACCAACGCGCAGCCCGGACTCGGTAATGGCGCGCATTGCGCCCAGCGCCAT
CTGATCGTTGGCAACCAGCATCGCAGTGGGAACGATGCCCTCATTCAGCATTTGCATGGTTTGTTGAAAA
CCGGACATGGCACTCCAGTCGCCTTCCCGTTCCGCTATCGGCTGAATTTGATTGCGAGTGAGATATTTAT
GCCAGCCAGCCAGACGCAGACGCGCCGAGACAGAACTTAATGGGCCCGCTAACAGCGCGATTTGCTGGTG
ACCCAATGCGACCAGATGCTCCACGCCCAGTCGCGTACCGTCTTCATGGGAGAAAATAATACTGTTGATG
GGTGTCTGGTCAGAGACATCAAGAAATAACGCCGGAACATTAGTGCAGGCAGCTTCCACAGCAATGGCAT
CCTGGTCATCCAGCGGATAGTTAATGATCAGCCCACTGACGCGTTGCGCGAGAAGATTGTGCACCGCCGC
TTTACAGGCTTCGACGCCGCTTCGTTCTACCATCGACACCACCACGCTGGCACCCAGTTGATCGGCGCGA
GATTTAATCGCCGCGACAATTTGCGACGGCGCGTGCAGGGCCAGACTGGAGGTGGCAACGCCAATCAGCA
ACGACTGTTTGCCCGCCAGTTGTTGTGCCACGCGGTTGGGAATGTAATTCAGCTCCGCCATCGCCGCTTC
CACTTTTTCCCGCGTTTTCGCAGAAACGTGGCTGGCCTGGTTCACCACGCGGGAAACGGTCTGATAAGAG
ACACCGGCATACTCTGCGACATCGTATAACGTTACTGGTTTCACATTCACCACCCTGAATTGACTCTCTT
CCGGGCGCTATCATGCCATACCGCGAAAGGTTTTGCGCCATTCGATGGTGTCCGGGATCTCGACGCTCTC
CCTTATGCGACTCCTGCATTAGGAAGCAGCCCAGTAGTAGGTTGAGGCCGTTGAGCACCGCCGCCGCAAG
GAATGGTGCATGCAAGGAGATGGCGCCCAACAGTCCCCCGGCCACGGGGCCTGCCACCATACCCACGCCG
AAACAAGCGCTCATGAGCCCGAAGTGGCGAGCCCGATCTTCCCCATCGGTGATGTCGGCGATATAGGCGC
CAGCAACCGCACCTGTGGCGCCGGTGATGCCGGCCACGATGCGTCCGGCGTAGAGGATCGAGATCTCGAT
CCCGCGAAATTAATACGACTCACTATAGGGGAATTGTGAGCGGATAACAATTCCCCTCTAGAAATAATTT
TGTTTAACTTTAAGAAGGAGATATACCATGGGTCATCACCATCATCATCACGGGTCGGACTCAGAAGTCA
ATCAAGAAGCTAAGCCAGAGGTCAAGCCAGAAGTCAAGCCTGAGACTCACATCAATTTAAAGGTGTCCGA
TGGATCTTCAGAGATCTTCTTCAAGATCAAAAAGACCACTCCTTTAAGAAGGCTGATGGAAGCGTTCGCT
AAAAGACAGGGTAAGGAAATGGACTCCTTAAGATTCTTGTACGACGGTATTAGAATTCAAGCTGATCAGG
CCCCTGAAGATTTGGACATGGAGGATAACGATATTATTGAGGCTCACCGCGAACAGATTGGAGGT
[912 nt withheld, positions 4196-5107]
TTTCAATAGTAACTCGAGCACCACCACCACCACCACTGAGATCCGGCTGCTAACAAAGCCCGAAAGGAAG
CTGAGTTGGCTGCTGCCACCGCTGAGCAATAACTAGCATAACCCCTTGGGGCCTCTAAACGGGTCTTGAG
GGGTTTTTTGCTGAAAGGAGGAACTATATCCGGATTGGCGAATGGG
[124 nt withheld, positions 5294-5417]
C
[91 nt withheld, positions 5419-5509]
A
[49 nt withheld, positions 5511-5559]
CCTTTGACGTTGGAGTCCACGTTCTTT
[37 nt withheld, positions 5587-5623]
ACCCTATCTCGGTCTATTCTTTTGATTTATAAGGGATTTTGCCGATTTCGGCCTATTGGTTAAAAAATGA
GCTGATTTAACAAAAATTTAACGCGAATTTTAACAAAATATTAACGCTTACAATTTAGGTGGCACTTTTC
GGGGAAATGTGCGCGGAACCCCTATTTGTTTATTTTTCTAAATACATTCAAATATGTATCCGCTCATGAG
ACAATAACCCTGATAAATGCTTCAATAATATTGAAAAAGGAAGAGTATGAGTATTCAACATTTCCGTGTC
GCCCTTATTCCCTTTTTTGCGGCATTTTGCCTTCCTGTTTTTGCTCACCCAGAAACGCTGGTGAAAGTAA
AAGATGCTGAAGATCAGTTGGGTGCACGAGTGGGTTACATCGAACTGGATCTCAACAGCGGTAAGATCCT
TGAGAGTTTTCGCCCCGAAGAACGTTTTCCAATGATGAGCACTTTTAAAGTTCTGCTATGTGGCGCGGTA
TTATCCCGTATTGACGCCGGGCAAGAGCAACTCGGTCGCCGCATACACTATTCTCAGAATGACTTGGTTG
AGTACTCACCAGTCACAGAAAAGCATCTTACGGATGGCATGACAGTAAGAGAATTATGCAGTGCTGCCAT
AACCATGAGTGATAACACTGCGGCCAACTTACTTCTGACAACGATCGGAGGACCGAAGGAGCTAACCGCT
TTTTTGCACAACATGGGGGATCATGTAACTCGCCTTGATCGTTGGGAACCGGAGCTGAATGAAGCCATAC
CAAACGACGAGCGTGACACCACGATGCCTGCAGCAATGGCAACAACGTTGCGCAAACTATTAACTGGCGA
ACTACTTACTCTAGCTTCCCGGCAACAATTAATAGACTGGATGGAGGCGGATAAAGTTGCAGGACCACTT
CTGCGCTCGGCCCTTCCGGCTGGCTGGTTTATTGCTGATAAATCTGGAGCCGGTGAGCGTGGTTCTCGCG
G
